Addgene plasmid #135002: pKT2-ACVR1-G328V-IRES-Katushka
Purpose: Expresses ACVR1 with a G328V mutation and katushka fluorescent reporter. Construct has inverted repeats to be used in Sleeping Beauty transposon system.
Depositing lab: Maria Castro. Depositing organization: University of Michigan. Publication: Therapeutic Efficacy of Immune Stimulatory Thymidine Kinase and fms-like Tyrosine Kinase 3 Ligand (TK/Flt3L) Gene Therapy in a Mouse Model of High-Grade Brainstem Glioma. Mendez F, Kadiyala P, Nunez FJ, Carney S, Nunez FM, Gauss JC, Ravindran R, Pawar S, Edwards M, Garcia-Fabiani MB, Haase S, Lowenstein PR, Castro MG. Clin Cancer Res. 2020 Aug 1;26(15):4080-4092. doi: 10.1158/1078-0432.CCR-19-3714. Epub 2020 Apr 24. PubMed 32332014.
Backbone
  Vector backbone: pKT2-IRES-Katushka
  Backbone size w/o insert (bp): 4894
  Total vector size (bp): 6424
  Vector type: Mammalian Expression
Growth in bacteria
  Bacterial resistance: Kanamycin, 50 μg/mL
  Growth temperature: 37°C
  Growth strain: NEB Stable
  Copy number: Unknown
Gene/Insert
  Gene/Insert name: Activin A receptor, type I (ACVR1) G328V
  Species: H. sapiens (human)
  Insert size (bp): 1530
  Mutation: c.983G>T, p.G328V
  Entrez Gene: ACVR1 (a.k.a. ACTRI, ACVR1A, ACVRLK2, ALK2, FOP, SKR1, TSRI)
  Cloning method: Unknown
  Sequencing primers: 5′ CAGTGCAGGAAAAGTGGCAC
Resource information
  A portion of this plasmid was derived from a plasmid made by: ACVR1 was modified from pCMV5-ALK2-WT (Addgene plasmid #11741).
Terms and licenses: Academic/Nonprofit Terms; Industry Terms: Not Available to Industry
How to cite: pKT2-ACVR1-G328V-IRES-Katushka was a gift from Maria Castro (Addgene plasmid # 135002 ; http://n2t.net/addgene:135002 ; RRID:Addgene_135002)
