[The description below was written by a language model from this plasmid's Addgene catalogue record and pLannotate feature annotations shown in this document.]
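Description:
pKT2-ACVR1-G328V-IRES-Katushka is a mammalian expression plasmid of about 6.4 kb built on the pKT2-IRES-Katushka backbone, designed as a donor (transposon) vector for the Sleeping Beauty system. It is propagated in bacteria through a high-copy ColE1/pUC-type origin and selected with kanamycin via an aph(3')-Ia resistance gene. The record states that the expression cassette is flanked by Sleeping Beauty inverted repeats. These are not annotated as such in the feature tables, and the only related annotation is a very short match to SB100X, far too small to encode a transposase. The transposase must therefore be supplied in trans, typically from a separate plasmid, to excise the cassette and integrate it into the host genome.

The payload is the human ACVR1 (ALK2) coding sequence, a BMP type I receptor, carrying the G328V substitution (c.983G>T) and derived from an earlier wild-type ALK2 expression plasmid. It is followed by an EMCV IRES and the far-red fluorescent protein Katushka (TurboFP635), so that receptor and reporter are translated from a single bicistronic transcript and fluorescence marks cells expressing the mutant receptor. An SV40 polyadenylation signal lies downstream, annotated on the opposite strand. The catalogue entry does not name the promoter. The annotation detects only fragments matching the mouse CMV immediate early promoter upstream of ACVR1, so the driving element should be regarded as incompletely identified. T7 and T3 phage promoters flank the cassette region. The sequenced and theoretical records differ slightly in length but show the same feature layout. The associated publication concerns a mouse model of high-grade brainstem glioma, consistent with use for stable delivery of this mutant receptor in tumour modelling.
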