Features (pLannotate 1.2.2; 13 found; start..end, strand, type, name):
    297..315     -  promoter       T7 promoter: promoter for bacteriophage T7 RNA polymerase
    396..479     +  promoter       mCMV promoter (fragment): mouse cytomegalovirus (CMV) immediate early promoter
    596..803     +  promoter       mCMV promoter (fragment): mouse cytomegalovirus (CMV) immediate early promoter
   1166..1188    -  misc_feature   MCS (fragment): pUC18/19 multiple cloning site
   1196..2722    +  CDS            ACVR1: ACVR1_HUMAN - Also known as ACVRLK2. Experimental evidence at protein level: Swiss-Prot protein existence level 1. Bone morphogenetic protein (BMP) type I receptor that is involved in a wide variety of biological processes, including bone, heart, cartilage, nervous, and reproductive system development and regulation (PubMed:20628059, PubMed:22977237). As a type I receptor, forms heterotetrameric receptor complexes with the type II receptors AMHR2, ACVR2A ors ACVR2B (PubMed:17911401). Upon binding of ligands such as BMP7 or GDF2/BMP9 to the heteromeric complexes, type II receptors transphosphor
   2749..3321    +  misc_feature   IRES: internal ribosome entry site (IRES) of the encephalomyocarditis virus (EMCV)
   3323..4028    +  CDS            TurboFP635 (fragment): far-red-shifted derivative of red fluorescent protein from Entacmaea quadricolor, also known as Katushka (Shcherbo et al., 2007) mammalian codon-optimized
   4106..4227    -  polyA_signal   SV40 poly(A) signal: SV40 polyadenylation signal
   4250..4321    -  CDS            large T antigen (fragment): large T antigen from SV40 (simian virus 40)
   4329..4347    +  promoter       T3 promoter: promoter for bacteriophage T3 RNA polymerase
   4352..4390    +  CDS            SB100X (fragment): hyperactive variant of the Sleeping Beauty transposase (Mátés et al., 2009)
   4828..5416    -  rep_origin     ori: high-copy-number ColE1/pMB1/pBR322/pUC origin of replication
   5559..6368    -  CDS            KanR: aminoglycoside phosphotransferase; aph(3')-Ia; confers resistance to kanamycin in bacteria or G418 (Geneticin®) in eukaryotes
>Addgene plasmid #135002 | pKT2-ACVR1-G328V-IRES-Katushka | depositor full sequence | sequence record 259378 | theoretical sequence
CTGGATCCAGATCCCTATACAGTTGAAGTCGGAAGTTTACATACACTTAAGTTGGAGTCATTAAAACTCG
TTTTTCAACTACTCCACAAATTTCTTGTTAACAAACAATAGTTTTGGCAAGTCAGTTAGGACATCTACTT
TGTGCATGACACAAGTCATTTTTCCAACAATTGTTTACAGACAGATTATTTCACTTATAATTCACTGTAT
CACAATTCCAGTGGGTCAGAAGTTTACATACACTAAGTTGACTGTGCCTTTAAACAGCTTGGAAAATTCC
AGAAAATGATGGTCTCCCTATAGTGAGTCGTATTAGATCCCGGGATTACTAGTTTAAACCTAGGATGCAT
ACCGGTCAAGCTAGCGATAATTCCTGCAGGAGTCAATGGGAAAAACCCATTGGAGCCAAGTACACTGACT
CAATAGGGACTTTCCATTGGGTTTTGCCCAGTACATAAGGTCAATAGGGGGTGAGTCAACAGGAAAGTCC
CATTGGAGCCAAGTACATTGAGTCAATAGGGACTTTCCAATGGGTTTTGCCCAGTACATAAGGTCAATGG
GAGGTAAGCCAATGGGTTTTTCCCATTACTGACATGTATACTGAGTCATTAGGGACTTTCCAATGGGTTT
TGCCCAGTACATAAGGTCAATAGGGGTGAATCAACAGGAAAGTCCCATTGGAGCCAAGTACACTGAGTCA
ATAGGGACTTTCCATTGGGTTTTGCCCAGTACAAAAGGTCAATAGGGGGTGAGTCAATGGGTTTTTCCCA
TTATTGGCACATACATAAGGTCAATAGGGGTGACTAGTGGAGAAGAGCATGCTTGAGGGCTGAGTGCCCC
TCAGTGGGCAGAGAGCACATGGCCCACAGTCCCTGAGAAGTTGGGGGGAGGGGTGGGCAATTGAACTGGT
GCCTAGAGAAGGTGGGGCTTGGGTAAACTGGGAAAGTGATGTGGTGTACTGGCTCCACCTTTTTCCCCAG
GGTGGGGGAGAACCATATATAAGTGCAGTAGTCTCTGTGAACATTCAAGCTTCTGCCTTCTCCCTCCTGT
GAGTTTGGTAAGTCACTGACTGTCTATGCCTGGGAAAGGGTGGGCAGGAGATGGGGCAGTGCAGGAAAAG
TGGCACTATGAACCCTGCAGCCCTAGGAATGCATCTAGAATCGATAAGCTTGCATGCCTGCAGGTCGAGT
GTACAATGGTAGATGGAGTGATGATTCTTCCTGTGCTTATCATGATTGCTCTCCCCTCCCCTAGTATGGA
AGATGAGAAGCCCAAGGTCAACCCCAAACTCTACATGTGTGTGTGTGAAGGTCTCTCCTGCGGTAATGAG
GACCACTGTGAAGGCCAGCAGTGCTTTTCCTCACTGAGCATCAACGATGGCTTCCACGTCTACCAGAAAG
GCTGCTTCCAGGTTTATGAGCAGGGAAAGATGACCTGTAAGACCCCGCCGTCCCCTGGCCAAGCCGTGGA
GTGCTGCCAAGGGGACTGGTGTAACAGGAACATCACGGCCCAGCTGCCCACTAAAGGAAAATCCTTCCCT
GGAACACAGAATTTCCACTTGGAGGTTGGCCTCATTATTCTCTCTGTAGTGTTCGCAGTATGTCTTTTAG
CCTGCCTGCTGGGAGTTGCTCTCCGAAAATTTAAAAGGCGCAACCAAGAACGCCTCAATCCCCGAGACGT
GGAGTATGGCACTATCGAAGGGCTCATCACCACCAATGTTGGAGACAGCACTTTAGCAGATTTATTGGAT
CATTCGTGTACATCAGGAAGTGGCTCTGGTCTTCCTTTTCTGGTACAAAGAACAGTGGCTCGCCAGATTA
CACTGTTGGAGTGTGTCGGGAAAGGCAGGTATGGTGAGGTGTGGAGGGGCAGCTGGCAAGGGGAGAATGT
TGCCGTGAAGATCTTCTCCTCCCGTGATGAGAAGTCATGGTTCAGGGAAACGGAATTGTACAACACTGTG
ATGCTGAGGCATGAAAATATCTTAGGTTTCATTGCTTCAGACATGACATCAAGACACTCCAGTACCCAGC
TGTGGTTAATTACACATTATCATGAAATGGGATCGTTGTACGACTATCTTCAGCTTACTACTCTGGATAC
AGTTAGCTGCCTTCGAATAGTGCTGTCCATAGCTAGTGGTCTTGCACATTTGCACATAGAGATATTTGGG
ACCCAAGTGAAACCAGCCATTGCCCATCGAGATTTAAAGAGCAAAAATATTCTGGTTAAGAAGAATGGAC
AGTGTTGCATAGCAGATTTGGGCCTGGCAGTCATGCATTCCCAGAGCACCAATCAGCTTGATGTGGGGAA
CAATCCCCGTGTGGGCACCAAGCGCTACATGGCCCCCGAAGTTCTAGATGAAACCATCCAGGTGGATTGT
TTCGATTCTTATAAAAGGGTCGATATTTGGGCCTTTGGACTTGTTTTGTGGGAAGTGGCCAGGCGGATGG
TGAGCAATGGTATAGTGGAGGATTACAAGCCACCGTTCTACGATGTGGTTCCCAATGACCCAAGTTTTGA
AGATATGAGGAAGGTAGTCTGTGTGGATCAACAAAGGCCAAACATACCCAACAGATGGTTCTCAGACCCG
ACATTAACCTCTCTGGCCAAGCTAATGAAAGAATGCTGGTATCAAAATCCATCCGCAAGACTCACAGCAC
TGCGTATCAAAAAGACTTTGACCAAAATTGATAATTCCCTCGACAAATTGAAAACTGACTGTTGATCTAG
AGGATCCCGGGCTCGAGGCCCCTCTCCCTCCCCCCCCCCTAACGTTACTGGCCGAAGCCGCTTGGAATAA
GGCCGGTGTGCGTTTGTCTATATGTTATTTTCCACCATATTGCCGTCTTTTGGCAATGTGAGGGCCCGGA
AACCTGGCCCTGTCTTCTTGACGAGCATTCCTAGGGGTCTTTCCCCTCTCGCCAAAGGAATGCAAGGTCT
GTTGAATGTCGTGAAGGAAGCAGTTCCTCTGGAAGCTTCTTGAAGACAAACAACGTCTGTAGCGACCCTT
TGCAGGCAGCGGAACCCCCCACCTGGCGACAGGTGCCTCTGCGGCCAAAAGCCACGTGTATAAGATACAC
CTGCAAAGGCGGCACAACCCCAGTGCCACGTTGTGAGTTGGATAGTTGTGGAAAGAGTCAAATGGCTCAC
CTCAAGCGTATTCAACAAGGGGCTGAAGGATGCCCAGAAGGTACCCCATTGTATGGGATCTGATCTGGGG
CCTCGGTGCACATGCTTTACATGTGTTTAGTCGAGGTTAAAAAACGTCTAGGCCCCCCGAACCACGGGGA
CGTGGTTTTCCTTTGAAAAACACGATGATAATATGGTGGGTGAGGATAGCGTGCTGATCACCGAGAACAT
GCACATGAAACTGTACATGGAGGGCACCGTGAACGACCACCACTTCAAGTGCACATCCGAGGGCGAAGGC
AAGCCCTACGAGGGCACCCAGACCATGAAGATCAAGGTGGTCGAGGGCGGCCCTCTCCCCTTCGCCTTCG
ACATCCTGGCTACCAGCTTCATGTACGGCAGCAAAACCTTTATCAACCACACCCAGGGCATCCCCGACTT
CTTTAAGCAGTCCTTCCCTGAGGGCTTCACATGGGAGAGGATCACCACATACGAAGACGGGGGCGTGCTG
ACCGCTACCCAGGACACCAGCCTCCAGAACGGCTGCCTCATCTACAACGTCAAGATCAACGGGGTGAACT
TCCCATCCAACGGCCCTGTGATGCAGAAGAAAACACTCGGCTGGGAGGCCAGCACCGAGATGCTGTACCC
CGCTGACAGCGGCCTGAGAGGCCATAGCCAGATGGCCCTGAAGCTCGTGGGCGGGGGCTACCTGCACTGC
TCCCTCAAGACCACATACAGATCCAAGAAACCCGCTAAGAACCTCAAGATGCCCGGCTTCTACTTCGTGG
ACAGGAGACTGGAAAGAATCAAGGAGGCCGACAAAGAGACCTACGTCGAGCAGCACGAGATGGCTGTGGC
CAGGTACTGCGACCTGCCTAGCAAACTGGGGCACAGCTCCGGACTCAGATAACGTACGTGCGCGCGAATG
CATCCAGATCTAGGTACCAGGGCCCAGCTAGCTGGCCAGACATGATAAGATACATTGATGAGTTTGGACA
AACCACAACTAGAATGCAGTGAAAAAAATGCTTTATTTGTGAAATTTGTGATGCTATTGCTTTATTTGTA
ACCATTATAAGCTGCAATAAACAAGTTAACAACAACAATTGCATTCATTTTATGTTTCAGGTTCAGGGGG
AGGTGTGGGAGGTTTTTTAAAGCAAGTAAAACCTCTACAAATGTGGTATGGAATTATCAATTAACCCTCA
CTAAAGGGAGACCAAGTTAAACAATTTAAAGGCAATGCTACCAAATACTAATTGAGTGTATGTAAACTTC
TGACCCACTGGGAATGTGATGAAAGAAATAAAAGCTGAAATGAATCATTCTCTCTACTATTATTCTGATA
TTTCACATTCTTAAAATAAAGTGGTGATCCTAACTGACCTAAGACAGGGAATTTTTACTAGGATTAAATG
TCAGGAATTGTGAAAAAGTGAGTTTAAATGTATTTGGCTAAGGTGTATGTAAACTTCCGACTTCAACTGT
ATAGGGATCTGGTACCATTTAAATCTGTTCCGCTTCCTCGCTCACTGACTCGCTGCGCTCGGTCGTTCGG
CTGCGGCGAGCGGTATCAGCTCACTCAAAGGCGGTAATACGGTTATCCACAGAATCAGGGGATAACGCAG
GAAAGAACATGTGAGCAAAAGGCCAGCAAAAGGCCAGGAACCGTAAAAAGGCCGCGTTGCTGGCGTTTTT
CCATAGGCTCCGCCCCCCTGACGAGCATCACAAAAATCGACGCTCAAGTCAGAGGTGGCGAAACCCGACA
GGACTATAAAGATACCAGGCGTTTCCCCCTGGAAGCTCCCTCGTGCGCTCTCCTGTTCCGACCCTGCCGC
TTACCGGATACCTGTCCGCCTTTCTCCCTTCGGGAAGCGTGGCGCTTTCTCATAGCTCACGCTGTAGGTA
TCTCAGTTCGGTGTAGGTCGTTCGCTCCAAGCTGGGCTGTGTGCACGAACCCCCCGTTCAGCCCGACCGC
TGCGCCTTATCCGGTAACTATCGTCTTGAGTCCAACCCGGTAAGACACGACTTATCGCCACTGGCAGCAG
CCACTGGTAACAGGATTAGCAGAGCGAGGTATGTAGGCGGTGCTACAGAGTTCTTGAAGTGGTGGCCTAA
CTACGGCTACACTAGAAGGACAGTATTTGGTATCTGCGCTCTGCTGAAGCCAGTTACCTTCGGAAAAAGA
GTTGGTAGCTCTTGATCCGGCAAACAAACCACCGCTGGTAGCGGTGGTTTTTTTGTTTGCAAGCAGCAGA
TTACGCGCAGAAAAAAAGGATCTCAAGAAGATCCTTTGATCTTTTCTACGGGGTCTGACGCTCAGTGGAA
CGAAAACTCACGTTAAGGGATTTTGGTCATGAGATTATCAAAAAGGATCTTCACCTAGATCCTTTTTGCC
AGTGTTACAACCAATTAACCAATTCTGATTAGAAAAACTCATCGAGCATCAAATGAAACTGCAATTTATT
CATATCAGGATTATCAATACCATATTTTTGAAAAAGCCGTTTCTGTAATGAAGGAGAAAACTCACCGAGG
CAGTTCCATAGGATGGCAAGATCCTGGTATCGGTCTGCGATTCCGACTCGTCCAACATCAATACAACCTA
TTAATTTCCCCTCGTCAAAAATAAGGTTATCAAGTGAGAAATCACCATGAGTGACGACTGAATCCGGTGA
GAATGGCAAAAGTTTATGCATTTCTTTCCAGACTTGTTCAACAGGCCAGCCATTACGCTCGTCATCAAAA
TCACTCGCATCAACCAAACCGTTATTCATTCGTGATTGCGCCTGAGCGAGACGAAATACGCGATCGCTGT
TAAAAGGACAATTACAAACAGGAATCGAATGCAACCGGCGCAGGAACACTGCCAGCGCATCAACAATATT
TTCACCTGAATCAGGATATTCTTCTAATACCTGGAATGCTGTTTTTCCGGGGATCGCAGTGGTGAGTAAC
CATGCATCATCAGGAGTACGGATAAAATGCTTGATGGTCGGAAGAGGCATAAATTCCGTCAGCCAGTTTA
GTCTGACCATCTCATCTGTAACATCATTGGCAACGCTACCTTTGCCATGTTTCAGAAACAACTCTGGCGC
ATCGGGCTTCCCATACAAGCGATAGATTGTCGCACCTGATTGCCCGACATTATCGCGAGCCCATTTATAC
CCATATAAATCAGCATCCATGTTGGAATTTAATCGCGGCCTCGACGTTTCCCGTTGAATATGGCTCATAA
CACCCCTTGTATTACTGTTTATGTAAGCAGACAGTTTTATTGTTCATGATGCAG
