Features (pLannotate 1.2.2; 13 found; start..end, strand, type, name):
    310..328     -  promoter       T7 promoter: promoter for bacteriophage T7 RNA polymerase
    409..492     +  promoter       mCMV promoter (fragment): mouse cytomegalovirus (CMV) immediate early promoter
    609..816     +  promoter       mCMV promoter (fragment): mouse cytomegalovirus (CMV) immediate early promoter
   1176..1198    -  misc_feature   MCS (fragment): pUC18/19 multiple cloning site
   1206..2732    +  CDS            ACVR1: ACVR1_HUMAN - Also known as ACVRLK2. Experimental evidence at protein level: Swiss-Prot protein existence level 1. Bone morphogenetic protein (BMP) type I receptor that is involved in a wide variety of biological processes, including bone, heart, cartilage, nervous, and reproductive system development and regulation (PubMed:20628059, PubMed:22977237). As a type I receptor, forms heterotetrameric receptor complexes with the type II receptors AMHR2, ACVR2A ors ACVR2B (PubMed:17911401). Upon binding of ligands such as BMP7 or GDF2/BMP9 to the heteromeric complexes, type II receptors transphosphor
   2751..3323    +  misc_feature   IRES: internal ribosome entry site (IRES) of the encephalomyocarditis virus (EMCV)
   3325..4030    +  CDS            TurboFP635 (fragment): far-red-shifted derivative of red fluorescent protein from Entacmaea quadricolor, also known as Katushka (Shcherbo et al., 2007) mammalian codon-optimized
   4108..4229    -  polyA_signal   SV40 poly(A) signal: SV40 polyadenylation signal
   4252..4323    -  CDS            large T antigen (fragment): large T antigen from SV40 (simian virus 40)
   4331..4349    +  promoter       T3 promoter: promoter for bacteriophage T3 RNA polymerase
   4354..4392    +  CDS            SB100X (fragment): hyperactive variant of the Sleeping Beauty transposase (Mátés et al., 2009)
   4830..5418    -  rep_origin     ori: high-copy-number ColE1/pMB1/pBR322/pUC origin of replication
   5561..6370    -  CDS            KanR: aminoglycoside phosphotransferase; aph(3')-Ia; confers resistance to kanamycin in bacteria or G418 (Geneticin®) in eukaryotes
>Addgene plasmid #135002 | pKT2-ACVR1-G328V-IRES-Katushka | addgene full sequence | sequence record 271117 | Addgene NGS Result
GTTCATGATGCAGCTGGATCCAGATCCCTATACAGTTGAAGTCGGAAGTTTACATACACTTAAGTTGGAG
TCATTAAAACTCGTTTTTCAACTACTCCACAAATTTCTTGTTAACAAACAATAGTTTTGGCAAGTCAGTT
AGGACATCTACTTTGTGCATGACACAAGTCATTTTTCCAACAATTGTTTACAGACAGATTATTTCACTTA
TAATTCACTGTATCACAATTCCAGTGGGTCAGAAGTTTACATACACTAAGTTGACTGTGCCTTTAAACAG
CTTGGAAAATTCCAGAAAATGATGGTCTCCCTATAGTGAGTCGTATTAGATCCCGGGATTACTAGTTTAA
ACCTAGGATGCATACCGGTCAAGCTAGCGATAATTCCTGCAGGAGTCAATGGGAAAAACCCATTGGAGCC
AAGTACACTGACTCAATAGGGACTTTCCATTGGGTTTTGCCCAGTACATAAGGTCAATAGGGGGTGAGTC
AACAGGAAAGTCCCATTGGAGCCAAGTACATTGAGTCAATAGGGACTTTCCAATGGGTTTTGCCCAGTAC
ATAAGGTCAATGGGAGGTAAGCCAATGGGTTTTTCCCATTACTGACATGTATACTGAGTCATTAGGGACT
TTCCAATGGGTTTTGCCCAGTACATAAGGTCAATAGGGGTGAATCAACAGGAAAGTCCCATTGGAGCCAA
GTACACTGAGTCAATAGGGACTTTCCATTGGGTTTTGCCCAGTACAAAAGGTCAATAGGGGGTGAGTCAA
TGGGTTTTTCCCATTATTGGCACATACATAAGGTCAATAGGGGTGACTAGTGGAGAAGAGCATGCTTGAG
GGCTGAGTGCCCCTCAGTGGGCAGAGAGCACATGGCCCACAGTCCCTGAGAAGTTGGGGGGAGGGGTGGG
CAATTGAACTGGTGCCTAGAGAAGGTGGGGCTTGGGTAAACTGGGAAAGTGATGTGGTGTACTGGCTCCA
CCTTTTTCCCCAGGGTGGGGGAGAACCATATATAAGTGCAGTAGTCTCTGTGAACATTCAAGCTTCTGCC
TTCTCCCTCCTGTGAGTTTGGTAAGTCACTGACTGTCTATGACTGGGAAAGGGTGGGCAGGAGATGGGGC
AGTGCAGGAAAAGTGGCACTATGAACCCTGCAGCCCTAGGAATGCATCTAGCGATAAGCTTGCATGCCTG
CAGGTCGAGTGTACAATGGTAGATGGAGTGATGATTCTTCCTGTGCTTATCATGATTGCTCTCCCCTCCC
CTAGTATGGAAGATGAGAAGCCCAAGGTCAACCCCAAACTCTACATGTGTGTGTGTGAAGGTCTCTCCTG
CGGTAATGAGGACCACTGTGAAGGCCAGCAGTGCTTTTCCTCACTGAGCATCAACGATGGCTTCCACGTC
TACCAGAAAGGCTGCTTCCAGGTTTATGAGCAGGGAAAGATGACCTGTAAGACCCCGCCGTCCCCTGGCC
AAGCTGTGGAGTGCTGCCAAGGGGACTGGTGTAACAGGAACATCACGGCCCAGCTGCCCACTAAAGGAAA
ATCCTTCCCTGGAACACAGAATTTCCACTTGGAGGTTGGCCTCATTATTCTCTCTGTAGTGTTCGCAGTA
TGTCTTTTAGCCTGCCTGCTGGGAGTTGCTCTCCGAAAATTTAAAAGGCGCAACCAAGAACGCCTCAATC
CCCGAGACGTGGAGTATGGCACTATCGAAGGGCTCATCACCACCAATGTTGGAGACAGCACTTTAGCAGA
TTTATTGGATCATTCGTGTACATCAGGAAGTGGCTCTGGTCTTCCTTTTCTGGTACAAAGAACAGTGGCT
CGCCAGATTACACTGTTGGAGTGTGTCGGGAAAGGCAGGTATGGTGAGGTGTGGAGGGGCAGCTGGCAAG
GGGAAAATGTTGCCGTGAAGATCTTCTCCTCCCGTGATGAGAAGTCATGGTTCAGGGAAACGGAATTGTA
CAACACTGTGATGCTGAGGCATGAAAATATCTTAGGTTTCATTGCTTCAGACATGACATCAAGACACTCC
AGTACCCAGCTGTGGTTAATTACACATTATCATGAAATGGGATCGTTGTACGACTATCTTCAGCTTACTA
CTCTGGATACAGTTAGCTGCCTTCGAATAGTGCTGTCCATAGCTAGTGGTCTTGCACATTTGCACATAGA
GATATTTGGGACCCAAGTGAAACCAGCCATTGCCCATCGAGATTTAAAGAGCAAAAATATTCTGGTTAAG
AAGAATGGACAGTGTTGCATAGCAGATTTGGGCCTGGCAGTCATGCATTCCCAGAGCACCAATCAGCTTG
ATGTGGGGAACAATCCCCGTGTGGGCACCAAGCGCTACATGGCCCCCGAAGTTCTAGATGAAACCATCCA
GGTGGATTGTTTCGATTCTTATAAAAGGGTCGATATTTGGGCCTTTGGACTTGTTTTGTGGGAAGTGGCC
AGGCGGATGGTGAGCAATGGTATAGTGGAGGATTACAAGCCACCGTTCTACGATGTGGTTCCCAATGACC
CAAGTTTTGAAGATATGAGGAAGGTAGTCTGTGTGGATCAACAAAGGCCAAACATACCCAACAGATGGTT
CTCAGACCCGACATTAACCTCTCTGGCCAAGCTAATGAAAGAATGCTGGTATCAAAATCCATCCGCAAGA
CTCACAGCACTGCGTATCAAAAAGACTTTGACCAAAATTGATAATTCCCTCGACAAATTGAAAACTGACT
GTTGAGGATCCCGGTCGAGGCCCCTCTCCCTCCCCCCCCCCTAACGTTACTGGCCGAAGCCGCTTGGAAT
AAGGCCGGTGTGCGTTTGTCTATATGTTATTTTCCACCATATTGCCGTCTTTTGGCAATGTGAGGGCCCG
GAAACCTGGCCCTGTCTTCTTGACGAGCATTCCTAGGGGTCTTTCCCCTCTCGCCAAAGGAATGCAAGGT
CTGTTGAATGTCGTGAAGGAAGCAGTTCCTCTGGAAGCTTCTTGAAGACAAACAACGTCTGTAGCGACCC
TTTGCAGGCAGCGGAACCCCCCACCTGGCGACAGGTGCCTCTGCGGCCAAAAGCCACGTGTATAAGATAC
ACCTGCAAAGGCGGCACAACCCCAGTGCCACGTTGTGAGTTGGATAGTTGTGGAAAGAGTCAAATGGCTC
ACCTCAAGCGTATTCAACAAGGGGCTGAAGGATGCCCAGAAGGTACCCCATTGTATGGGATCTGATCTGG
GGCCTCGGTGCACATGCTTTACATGTGTTTAGTCGAGGTTAAAAAACGTCTAGGCCCCCCGAACCACGGG
GACGTGGTTTTCCTTTGAAAAACACGATGATAATATGGTGGGTGAGGATAGCGTGCTGATCACCGAGAAC
ATGCACATGAAACTGTACATGGAGGGCACCGTGAACGACCACCACTTCAAGTGCACATCCGAGGGCGAAG
GCAAGCCCTACGAGGGCACCCAGACCATGAAGATCAAGGTGGTCGAGGGCGGCCCTCTCCCCTTCGCCTT
CGACATCCTGGCTACCAGCTTCATGTACGGCAGCAAAACCTTTATCAACCACACCCAGGGCATCCCCGAC
TTCTTTAAGCAGTCCTTCCCTGAGGGCTTCACATGGGAGAGGATCACCACATACGAAGACGGGGGCGTGC
TGACCGCTACCCAGGACACCAGCCTCCAGAACGGCTGCCTCATCTACAACGTCAAGATCAACGGGGTGAA
CTTCCCATCCAACGGCCCTGTGATGCAGAAGAAAACACTCGGCTGGGAGGCCAGCACCGAGATGCTGTAC
CCCGCTGACAGCGGCCTGAGAGGCCATAGCCAGATGGCCCTGAAGCTCGTGGGCGGGGGCTACCTGCACT
GCTCCCTCAAGACCACATACAGATCCAAGAAACCCGCTAAGAACCTCAAGATGCCCGGCTTCTACTTCGT
GGACAGGAGACTGGAAAGAATCAAGGAGGCCGACAAAGAGACCTACGTCGAGCAGCACGAGATGGCTGTG
GCCAGGTACTGCGACCTGCCTAGCAAACTGGGGCACAGCTCCGGACTCAGATAACGTACGTGCGCGCGAA
TGCATCCAGATCTAGGTACCAGGGCCCAGCTAGCTGGCCAGACATGATAAGATACATTGATGAGTTTGGA
CAAACCACAACTAGAATGCAGTGAAAAAAATGCTTTATTTGTGAAATTTGTGATGCTATTGCTTTATTTG
TAACCATTATAAGCTGCAATAAACAAGTTAACAACAACAATTGCATTCATTTTATGTTTCAGGTTCAGGG
GGAGGTGTGGGAGGTTTTTTAAAGCAAGTAAAACCTCTACAAATGTGGTATGGAATTATCAATTAACCCT
CACTAAAGGGAGACCAAGTTAAACAATTTAAAGGCAATGCTACCAAATACTAATTGAGTGTATGTAAACT
TCTGACCCACTGGGAATGTGATGAAAGAAATAAAAGCTGAAATGAATCATTCTCTCTACTATTATTCTGA
TATTTCACATTCTTAAAATAAAGTGGTGATCCTAACTGACCTAAGACAGGGAATTTTTACTAGGATTAAA
TGTCAGGAATTGTGAAAAAGTGAGTTTAAATGTATTTGGCTAAGGTGTATGTAAACTTCCGACTTCAACT
GTATAGGGATCTGGTACCATTTAAATCTGTTCCGCTTCCTCGCTCACTGACTCGCTGCGCTCGGTCGTTC
GGCTGCGGCGAGCGGTATCAGCTCACTCAAAGGCGGTAATACGGTTATCCACAGAATCAGGGGATAACGC
AGGAAAGAACATGTGAGCAAAAGGCCAGCAAAAGGCCAGGAACCGTAAAAAGGCCGCGTTGCTGGCGTTT
TTCCATAGGCTCCGCCCCCCTGACGAGCATCACAAAAATCGACGCTCAAGTCAGAGGTGGCGAAACCCGA
CAGGACTATAAAGATACCAGGCGTTTCCCCCTGGAAGCTCCCTCGTGCGCTCTCCTGTTCCGACCCTGCC
GCTTACCGGATACCTGTCCGCCTTTCTCCCTTCGGGAACCGTGGCGCTTTCTCATAGCTCACGCTGTAGG
TATCTCAGTTCGGTGTAGGTCGTTCGCTCCAAGCTGGGCTGTGTGCACGAACCCCCCGTTCAGCCCGACC
GCTGCGCCTTATCCGGTAACTATCGTCTTGAGTCCAACCCGGTAAGACACGACTTATCGCCACTGGCAGC
AGCCACTGGTAACAGGATTAGCAGAGCGAGGTATGTAGGCGGTGCTACAGAGTTCTTGAAGTGGTGGCCT
AACTACGGCTACACTAGAAGAACAGTATTTGGTATCTGCGCTCTGCTGAAGCCAGTTACCTTCGGAAAAA
GAGTTGGTAGCTCTTGATCCGGCAAACAAACCACCGCTGGTAGCGGTGGTTTTTTTGTTTGCAAGCAGCA
GATTACGCGCAGAAAAAAAGGATCTCAAGAAGATCCTTTGATCTTTTCTACGGGGTCTGACGCTCAGTGG
AACGAAAACTCACGTTAAGGGATTTTGGTCATGAGATTATCAAAAAGGATCTTCACCTAGATCCTTTTTG
CCAGTGTTACAACCAATTAACCAATTCTGATTAGAAAAACTCATCGAGCATCAAATGAAACTGCAATTTA
TTCATATCAGGATTATCAATACCATATTTTTGAAAAAGCCGTTTCTGTAATGAAGGAGAAAACTCACCGA
GGCAGTTCCATAGGATGGCAAGATCCTGGTATCGGTCTGCGATTCCGACTCGTCCAACATCAATACAACC
TATTAATTTCCCCTCGTCAAAAATAAGGTTATCAAGTGAGAAATCACCATGAGTGACGACTGAATCCGGT
GAGAATGGCAAAAGTTTATGCATTTCTTTCCAGACTTGTTCAACAGGCCAGCCATTACGCTCGTCATCAA
AATCACTCGCATCAACCAAACCGTTATTCATTCGTGATTGCGCCTGAGCGAGACGAAATACGCGATCGCT
GTTAAAAGGACAATTACAAACAGGAATCGAATGCAACCGGCGCAGGAACACTGCCAGCGCATCAACAATA
TTTTCACCTGAATCAGGATATTCTTCTAATACCTGGAATGCTGTTTTTCCGGGGATCGCAGTGGTGAGTA
ACCATGCATCATCAGGAGTACGGATAAAATGCTTGATGGTCGGAAGAGGCATAAATTCCGTCAGCCAGTT
TAGTCTGACCATCTCATCTGTAACATCATTGGCAACGCTACCTTTGCCATGTTTCAGAAACAACTCTGGC
GCATCGGGCTTCCCATACAAGCGATAGATTGTCGCACCTGATTGCCCGACATTATCGCGAGCCCATTTAT
ACCCATATAAATCAGCATCCATGTTGGAATTTAATCGCGGCCTCGACGTTTCCCGTTGAATATGGCTCAT
AACACCCCTTGTATTACTGTTTATGTAAGCAGACAGTTTTATT
